Addgene plasmid #43397: II-GTAG
Depositing lab: Chad Cowan & Kiran Musunuru. Depositing organization: Harvard University. Publication: A TALEN Genome-Editing System for Generating Human Stem Cell-Based Disease Models. Ding Q, Lee YK, Schaefer EA, Peters DT, Veres A, Kim K, Kuperwasser N, Motola DL, Meissner TB, Hendriks WT, Trevisan M, Gupta RM, Moisan A, Banks E, Friesen M, Schinzel RT, Xia F, Tang A, Xia Y, Figueroa E, Wann A, Ahfeldt T, Daheron L, Zhang F, Rubin LL, Peng LF, Chung RT, Musunuru K, Cowan CA. Cell Stem Cell. 2012 Dec 12. pii: S1934-5909(12)00645-5. doi: 10.1016/j.stem.2012.11.011. PubMed 23246482.
Backbone
  Vector backbone: pCRII-TOPO
  Backbone manufacturer: Invitrogen
  Backbone size w/o insert (bp): 3973
  Vector type: Bacterial Cloning
Growth in bacteria
  Bacterial resistance: Ampicillin and Kanamycin, 100 & 50 μg/mL
  Growth temperature: 37°C
  Growth strain: Top10
  Copy number: High Copy
Gene/Insert
  Gene/Insert name: II-GTAG
  Species: Synthetic
  Insert size (bp): 426
  Cloning method: TOPO Cloning
  Sequencing primers: 5′ T7; 3′ M13-rev
Terms and licenses: Academic/Nonprofit Terms; Industry Terms: Not Available to Industry
How to cite: II-GTAG was a gift from Chad Cowan & Kiran Musunuru (Addgene plasmid # 43397 ; http://n2t.net/addgene:43397 ; RRID:Addgene_43397)
