[The description below was written by a language model from this plasmid's Addgene catalogue record.]
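Description:
II-GTAG is a bacterial cloning plasmid built on the commercial pCRII-TOPO backbone (about 4.0 kb without insert), into which a 426 bp synthetic insert was introduced by TOPO cloning. It is a high-copy plasmid maintained in E. coli, and the record lists both ampicillin and kanamycin resistance, consistent with the dual-marker design of this backbone. The listed sequencing primers, T7 on the 5′ side and M13 reverse on the 3′ side, correspond to the standard priming sites flanking the TOPO cloning site. No mammalian promoter, reporter or expression cassette is recorded, and the vector type is given simply as bacterial cloning, so the plasmid acts as a storage and propagation vehicle for its insert rather than as an expression construct.

The record does not describe the insert beyond its name, synthetic origin and size, and no feature table is provided. The associated publication describes a TALEN genome-editing system for generating human stem cell-based disease models. In that context, the name plausibly indicates a pre-assembled block of TALE repeat modules recognising the four-base sequence GTAG, with "II" marking its position in an ordered assembly. An insert of 426 bp is roughly the length expected for four TALE repeats of about 34 amino acids each. This reading is an inference from the name, size and publication rather than something stated in the record. On that basis, the plasmid would be one member of a library of repeat-module parts from which custom TALE DNA-binding arrays are assembled and joined to a nuclease domain in a separate destination vector.
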