>Addgene plasmid #43397 | II-GTAG | depositor partial sequence | sequence record 58662 | II-GTAG sequence 426 bps
CGTCTCGCTTAACCCCAGAGCAGGTCGTGGCAATCGCGAGCAATAACGGCGGAAAACAGGCTTTGGAAAC
GGTGCAGAGGCTCCTTCCAGTGCTGTGCCAAGCGCACGGACTCACCCCAGAGCAGGTCGTGGCCATTGCC
TCGAATGGAGGGGGCAAACAGGCGTTGGAAACCGTACAACGATTGCTGCCGGTGCTGTGCCAAGCGCACG
GCCTCACCCCAGAGCAGGTCGTGGCAATCGCCTCCAACATTGGCGGGAAACAGGCACTCGAGACTGTCCA
GCGCCTGCTTCCCGTGCTGTGCCAAGCGCACGGATTAACCCCAGAGCAGGTCGTGGCAATCGCGAGCAAT
AACGGCGGAAAACAGGCTTTGGAAACGGTGCAGAGGCTCCTTCCAGTGCTGTGCCAAGCGCACGGGCTCA
GAGACG
