>Addgene plasmid #43397 | II-GTAG | addgene partial sequence | sequence record 60916 | M13-F20 5'-TGTAAAACGACGGCCAGT-3'
CTATAGGGCGAATTGGGCCCTCTAGATGCATGCTCGAGCGGCCGCCAGTGTGATGGATATCTGCAGAATT
CGCCCTTAGTATCTTTCCTGTGCCCACGTCTCTGAGCCCGTGCGCTTGGCACAGCACTGGAAGGAGCCTC
TGCACCGTTTCCAAAGCCTGTTTTCCGCCGTTATTGCTCGCGATTGCCACGACCTGCTCTGGGGTTAATC
CGTGCGCTTGGCACAGCACGGGAAGCAGGCGCTGGACAGTCTCGAGTGCCTGTTTCCCGCCAATGTTGGA
GGCGATTGCCACGACCTGCTCTGGGGTGAGGCCGTGCGCTTGGCACAGCACCGGCAGCAATCGTTGTACG
GTTTCCAACGCCTGTTTGCCCCCTCCATTCGAGGCAATGGCCACGACCTGCTCTGGGGTGAGTCCGTGCG
CTTGGCACAGCACTGGAAGGAGCCTCTGCACCGTTTCCAAAGCCTGTTTTCCGCCGTTATTGCTCGCGAT
TGCCACGACCTGCTCTGGGGTTAAGCGAGACGCGCTAGGACGGCATCTATATAAGGGCGAATTCCAGCAC
ACTGGCGGCCGTTACTAGTGGATCCGAGCTCGGTACCAAGCTTGGCGTAATCATGGTCATAGCTGTTTCC
TGTGTGAAATTGTTATCCGCTCACAATTCCACACAACATACGAGCCGGAAGCATAAAGTGTAAAGCCTGG
GGTGCCTAATGAGTGAGCTAACTCACATTAATTGCGTTGCGCTCACTGCCCGCTTTCCAGTCGGGAAACC
TGTCGTGCCAGCTGCATTAATGAATCGGCCAACGCGCGGGGAGAGGCGGTTTGCGTATTGGGCGCTCTTC
CGCTTCCTCGCTCACTGACTCGCTGCGCTCGGTCGTTCGGCTGCGGCGAGCGGTATCAGCTCACTCAAAG
GCGGTAATACGGTTATCCACAGAATCAGGGGATAACGCAGGAAAGAACATGTGAGCAAAAGGCCAGCAA
